>Addgene plasmid #187201 | pSLS.400 | addgene full sequence | sequence record 367502 | Addgene NGS Result
TCAGATCCTTCCGTATTTAGCCAGTATGTTCTCTAGACGGATCGCTTCATGTGGTAGGAGAAAAAAGGCT
GCACCGGTGCGTCAGCAGAATATGTGATACAGGATATATTCCGCTTCCTCGCTCACTGACTCGCTACGCT
CGGTCGTTCGACTGCGGCGAGCGGAAATGGCTTACGAACGGGGCGGAGATTTCCTGGAAGATGCCAGGAA
GATACTTAACAGGGAAGTGAGAGGGCCGCGGCAAAGCCGTTTTTCCATAGGCTCCGCCCCCCTGACAAGC
ATCACGAAATCTGACGCTCAAATCAGTGGTGGCGAAACCCGACAGGACTATAAAGATACCAGGCGTTTCC
CCCTGGCGGCTCCCTCGTGCGCTCTCCTGTTCCTGCCTTTCGGTTTACCGGTGTCATTCCGCTGTTATGG
CCGCGTTTGTCTCATTCCACGCCTGACACTCAGTTCCGGGTAGGCAGTTCGCTCCAAGCTGGACTGTATG
CACGAACCCCCCGTTCAGTCCGACCGCTGCGCCTTATCCGGTAACTATCGTCTTGAGTCCAACCCGGAAA
GACATGCAAAAGCACCACTGGCAGCAGCCACTGGTAATTGATTTAGAGGAGTTAGTCTTGAAGTCATGCG
CCGGTTAAGGCTAAACTGAAAGGACAAGTTTTGGTGACTGCGCTCCTCCAAGCCAGTTACCTCGGTTCAA
AGAGTTGGTAGCTCAGAGAACCTTCGAAAAACCGCCCTGCAAGGCGGTTTTTTCGTTTTCAGAGCAAGAG
ATTACGCGCAGACCAAAACGATCTCAAGAAGATCATCTTATTAAGGGGTCTGACGCTCAGTGGAACGAAA
ACTCACGTTAAGGGATTTTGGTCATGAGATTATCAAAAAGGATCTTCACCTAGATCCAGCGGTATCATCA
ACAGGCTTACCCGTCTTACTGTCAAGAGGACATCCGGTCAAATAAAACGAAAGGCTCAGTCGAAAGACTG
GGCCTTTCGTTTTGCTGAGGAGACTTAGGGACCCTTCGAACCCCAGAGTCCCGCTTATTTGCCGACTACC
TTGGTGATCTCGCCTTTCACGTAGTGGACAAATTCTTCCAACTGATCTGCGCGCGAGGCCAAGCGATCTT
CTTCTTGTCCAAGATAAGCCTGTCTAGCTTCAAGTATGACGGGCTGATATTGGGCCGGCAGGCGCTCCAT
TGCCCAGTCGGCAGCGACATCCTTCGGCGCGATTTTGCCGGTTACTGCGCTGTACCAAATGCGGGACAAC
GTAAGCACTACATTTCGCTCATCGCCAGCCCAGTCGGGCGGCGAGTTCCATAGCGTTAAGGTTTCATTTA
GCGCCTCAAATAGATCCTGTTCAGGAACCGGATCAAAGAGTTCCTCCGCCGCTGGACCTACCAAGGCAAC
GCTATGTTCTCTTGCTTTTGTCAGCAAGATAGCCAGATCAATGTCGATCGTGGCTGGCTCGAAGATACCT
GCAAGAATGTCATTGCGCTGCCATTCTCCAAATTGCAGTTCGCGCTTAGCTGGATAACGCCACGGAATGA
TGTCGTCGTGCACAACAATGGTGACTTCTACAGCGCGGAGAATCTCGCTCTCTCCAGGGGAAGCCGAAGT
TTCCAAAAGGTCGTTGATCAAAGCTCGCCGCGTTGTTTCATCAAGCCTTACGGTCACCGTAACTAGCAAA
TCAATATCACTGTGTGGCTTCAGGCCGCCATCCACTGCGGAGCCGTACAAATGTACGGCCAGCAACGTCG
GTTCGAGATGGCGCTCGATGGCGCCAACTACCTCTGATAGTTGAGTCGATACTTCGGTGATCACCGCTTC
CCTCATAATGTTTAACTTTGTTTTAGGGCGACTGCCCTGCTGCGTAACATCGTTGCTGCTCCATAACATC
AAACATCGACCCATGGCGTAACGCGCTTGCTGCTTGGATGCCCGAGGCATAGACTGTACCCCAAAAAAAC
AGTCATAGCAAGCCATGAAAACCGCCACTGCACCGTTACCACCGCTGCGTTCGGTCAAGGTTCTGGACCA
GTTGCGTGAGCGCATGCGAAACGATCCTCATCCTGTCTCTTGATCAGATCTTGATCCCCTGCGCCATCAG
ATCCTTGGCGGCAAGAAAGCCATCCAGTTTACTTTGCAGGGCTTCCCAACCTTACCAGAGGGCGCCCCAG
CTGGCAATTCCGACGTCTGGCTGTTTTGGCGGATGAGAGAAGATTTTCAGCCTGATACAGATTAAATCAG
AACGCAGAAGCGGTCTGATAAAACAGAATTTGCCTGGCGGCAGTAGCGCGGTGGTCCCACCTGACCCCAT
GCCGAACTCAGAAGTGAAACGCCGTAGCGCCGATGGTAGTGTGGGGTCTCCCCATGCGAGAGTAGGGAAC
TGCCAGGCATCAAATAAAACGAAAGGCTCAGTCGAAAGACTGGGCCTTTCGTTTTATCTGTTGTTTGTCG
GTGAACGCTCTCCTGAGTAGGACAAATCCGCCGGGAGCGGATTTGAACGTTGCGAAGCAACGGCCCGGAG
GGTGGCGGGCAGGACGCCCGCCATAAACTGCCAGGCATCAAATTAAGCAGAAGGCCATCCGTCAGGATGG
CCTTTTTGCGTTTCTACAAACTGGATTGAATATAACCGACGTGACTGTTACATTTAGGTGGCTAAACCCG
TCAACATTTAACTTTAAGAAGGAGATATACATATGAGCATCGACATTGAAACGACACTTCAAAAAGCTTA
CCCCGATTTTGACGTACTTTTAAAATCAAGACCAGCGACACACTACAAAGTATACAAAATTCCAAAGCGT
ACAATTGGCTATCGTATCATAGCTCAACCTACGCCACGAGTAAAAGCAATACAAAGGGATATAATTGAAA
TACTCAAACAGCATACTCATATCCACGATGCAGCCACAGCGTATGTTGATGGGAAGAATATATTAGATAA
CGCCAAGATACATCAAAGCTCAGTTTATTTATTAAAGCTAGATTTGGTCAATTTTTTTAATAAAATAACA
CCGGAACTTTTATTTAAGGCATTAGCTAGACAAAAAGTAGATATTTCAGATACCAACAAAAATTTATTAA
AACAATTTTGTTTTTGGAATAGAACAAAAAGAAAAAATGGTGCGTTAGTTTTAAGTGTAGGAGCACCAAG
CTCTCCTTTTATATCGAATATTGTTATGAGCAGCTTCGATGAAGAGATAAGTTCTTTTTGCAAGGAAAAT
AAAATATCTTACTCAAGATATGCTGACGACTTAACTTTTTCAACAAATGAAAGAGATGTTTTAGGGTTAG
CTCATCAAAAAGTAAAAACAACATTAATTCGTTTTTTTGGCACGCGGATTATTATTAATAATAACAAGAT
CGTATATTCTTCTAAAGCACATAATCGCCATGTCACAGGAGTGACGTTAACTAATAATAATAAATTATCA
CTAGGAAGAGAAAGGAAAAGATATATTACTTCTTTAGTATTTAAATTTAAAGAAGGCAAACTTTCGAATG
TAGATATTAATCATCTTAGAGGCTTGATCGGTTTTGCTTATAATATTGAGCCAGCTTTTATTGAAAGACT
TGAGAAAAAATATGGAGAATCAACCATTAAGTCTATCAAGAAATACTCTGAAGGAGGATAATTAATTAAC
GGCACTCCTCAGCAAATATAATGACCCTCTTGATAACCCAAGAGGGCATTTTTTAATGCCCATGGCGTTT
ACCACAGCTAACACCACGTCGTCCCTATCTGCTGCCCTAGGTCTATGAGTGGTTGCTGGATAACTTTACG
GGCATGCATAAGGCTCGTAGGCTATATTCAGGGAGACCACAACGGTTTCCCTCTACAAATAATTTTGTTT
AACTTTGAAATAAGGAGGTAATACAAATGCCGCGTCCGAAACTGAAATCTGACGACGAAGTTCTGGAAGC
GGCGACCGTTGTTCTGAAACGTTGCGGTCCGATCGAATTCACCCTGTCTGGTGTTGCGAAAGAAGTTGGT
CTGTCTCGTGCGGCGCTGATCCAGCGTTTCACCAACCGTGACACCCTGCTGGTTCGTATGATGGAACGTG
GTGTTGAACAGGTTCGTCACTACCTGAACGCGATCCCGATCGGTGCGGGTCCGCAGGGTCTGTGGGAATT
CCTGCAGGTTCTGGTTCGTTCTATGAACACCCGTAACGACTTCTCTGTTAACTACCTGATCTCTTGGTAC
GAACTGCAGGTTCCGGAACTGCGTACCCTGGCGATCCAGCGTAACCGTGCGGTTGTTGAAGGTATCCGTA
AACGTCTGCCGCCGGGTGCGCCGGCGGCGGCGGAACTGCTGCTGCACTCTGTTATCGCGGGTGCGACCAT
GCAGTGGGCGGTTGACCCGGACGGTGAACTGGCGGACCACGTTCTGGCGCAGATCGCGGCGATCCTGTGC
CTGATGTTCCCGGAACACGACGACTTCCAGCTGCTGCAGCCGCACGCGTAATAACTAGTGCTTGGATTCT
CACCAATAAAAAACGCCCGGCGGCAACCGAGCGTTCTGAACAAATCCAGATGGAGTTCTGAGGTCATTAC
TGGATCTATCAACAGGAGTCCAAGCGAGCTCGTAAACTTGGTCTGACAGCCCTTAACTTACTTATTAAAT
AATTTATAGCTATTGAAAAGAGATAAGAATTGTTCAAAGCTAATATTGTTTAAATCGTCAATTCCTGCAT
GTTTTAAGGAATTGTTAAATTGATTTTTTGTAAATATTTTCTTGTATTCTTTGTTAACCCATTTCATAAC
GAAATAATTATACTTTTGTTTATCTTTGTGTGATATTCTTGATTTTTTTCTACTTAATCTGATAAGTGAG
CTATTCACTTTAGGTTTAGGATGAAAATATTCTCTTGGAACCATACTTAATATAGAAATATCAACTTCTG
CCATTAAAAGTAATGCCAATGAGCGTTTTGTATTTAATAATCTTTTAGCAAACCCGTATTCCACGATTAA
ATAAATCTCATTAGCTATACTATCAAAAACAATTTTGCGTATTATATCCGTACTTATGTTATAAGGTATA
TTACCATATATTTTATAGGATTGGTTTTTAGGAAATTTAAACTGCAATATATCCTTGTTTAAAACTTGGA
AATTATCGTGATCAACAAGTTTATTTTCTGTAGTTTTGCATAATTTATGGTCTATTTCAATGGCAGTTAC
GAAATTACACCTCTTTACTAATTCAAGGGTAAAATGGCCTTTTCCTGAGCCGATTTCAAAGATATTATCA
TGTTCATTTAATCTTATATTTGTCATTATTTTATCTATATTATGTTTTGAAGTAATAAAGTTTTGACTGT
GTTTTATATTTTTCTCGTTCATACTCTTCCTTTTTCAATATTATTGAAGCATTTATCAGGGTTATTGTCT
CATGAGCGGATACATATTTGAATGTATTTAGAAAAATAAACAAATAGGGGTTCCGCGCACATTTCCCCGA
AAAGTGCCACCTGACGTCTAAGAAACCATTATTATCATGACATTAACCTATAAAAATAGGCGTATCACGA
GGCCCTTTCGTCTTCACTAAGCGACTAAAAAATTGAATGTAGGAAACCAACATGCCAGTTCTAGCAATAA
CTAGCATAACCCCTTGGGGCCTCTAAACGGGTCTTGAGGGGTTTTTTGCTGAAACCTCAGGCGAGAAGCA
CACGGTCACACT
Features (pLannotate 1.2.2; 16 found; start..end, strand, type, name):
      1..36      -  CDS            Rep101(Ts) (fragment): temperature-sensitive version of the RepA protein needed for replication with the pSC101 origin (Armstrong et al., 1984); rep101 encoding an A56V mutation
    109..164     -  rep_origin     RSF ori (fragment): Plasmids containing the RSF 1030 origin of replication can be propagated in E. coli cells that contain additional plasmids with compatible origins.
    252..797     -  rep_origin     p15A ori: Plasmids containing the medium-copy-number p15A origin of replication can be propagated in E. coli cells that contain a second plasmid with the ColE1 origin.
    949..993     +  terminator     rrnB T1 terminator: transcription terminator T1 from the E. coli rrnB gene
   1035..1826    -  CDS            SmR: aminoglycoside adenylyltransferase (Murphy, 1985); aadA; confers resistance to spectinomycin and streptomycin
   1833..1889    -  CDS            GmR (fragment): gentamycin acetyltransferase; aacC1; confers resistance to gentamycin
   1975..2049    +  CDS            int (fragment): INT2_ECOLX - Protein inferred from homology: Swiss-Prot protein existence level 3. Putative integrase believed to be involved in the insertion of antibiotic resistance genes into plasmids and transposons. From Escherichia coli.
   2077..2181    -  CDS            tnpA (fragment): TN5P_ECOLX - Also known as tnp. Experimental evidence at protein level: Swiss-Prot protein existence level 1. Mediates transposition of transposon Tn5 by a 'cut and paste' mechanism. First, the monomeric transposase binds the 19 bp inverted DNA repeats flanking the transposon. Then, dimerization of the DNA- bound transposase creates a synaptic DNA complex. After nicking of the first DNA strand, excision of the transposon proceeds through a series of intermediates. The transposase then mediates the insertion of the transposon at a new site by strand transfer. The activity of the wild- type tran
   2272..2387    +  ncRNA          5S rRNA: Accession: RF00001 - 5S ribosomal RNA
   2391..2477    +  terminator     rrnB T1 terminator: Escherichia coli rrnB; transcription terminator T1 from the E. coli rrnB gene
   2571..2594    -  terminator     rrnB T2 terminator (fragment): transcription terminator T2 from the E. coli rrnB gene
   2667..2685    +  RBS            RBS (fragment): efficient ribosome binding site from bacteriophage T7 gene 10 (Olins and Rangwala, 1989)
   4476..4570    -  terminator     lambda t0 terminator: transcription terminator from phage lambda
   4611..5342    -  CDS            ermC: ERMC1_STAAU - Experimental evidence at transcript level: Swiss-Prot protein existence level 2. This protein produces a dimethylation of the adenine residue at position 2085 in 23S rRNA, resulting in reduced affinity between ribosomes and macrolide-lincosamide-streptogramin B antibiotics. From Staphylococcus aureus.
   5343..5447    -  promoter       AmpR promoter: bla
   5601..5648    +  terminator     T7 terminator: transcription terminator for bacteriophage T7 RNA polymerase
