[The description below was written by a language model from this plasmid's Addgene catalogue record and pLannotate feature annotations shown in this document.]
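Description:
pSLS.400 is a bacterial expression and synthetic-biology plasmid built on the pJKR-O-mphR backbone to express the reverse transcriptase of the E. coli retron Eco4 (also called Ec83). The sequenced record is 5,682 nt. The annotation identifies a complete p15A origin, a medium-copy replicon compatible with ColE1-type plasmids, so the construct can coexist with other plasmids in multi-plasmid E. coli experiments. Short fragments matching RSF ori and Rep101 are also called, but these are probably partial homology hits rather than functional replicons, and the catalogue lists copy number as unknown. Selection is by spectinomycin through the aadA (SmR) adenylyltransferase gene. The small adjacent GmR, integrase and Tn5 transposase fragments look like remnants of the source of the resistance cassette.

According to the catalogue, the 939 bp RT coding sequence was inserted by Gibson assembly under an mphR-type promoter, which in this backbone family is controlled by the macrolide-responsive repressor MphR and is induced by erythromycin. Consistent with that, the plasmid carries ermC, a 23S rRNA methyltransferase conferring macrolide resistance, driven by the AmpR (bla) promoter and followed by the lambda t0 terminator, which lets the host tolerate the inducer. The feature table does not annotate the RT, the mphR gene or the promoter itself. They presumably lie in the unannotated stretch downstream of the T7 gene 10 RBS fragment. rrnB T1/T2 and T7 terminators insulate the transcription units. The depositor notes an A192P change in the codon-optimised mphR that does not affect function. The plasmid comes from work on recording the order of gene expression in DNA through CRISPR acquisition of retron-derived barcodes, where it supplies inducible RT activity.
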