Addgene plasmid #187201: pSLS.400
Purpose: Expresses retron Eco4 RT
Depositing lab: Seth Shipman. Depositing organization: J. David Gladstone Institutes. Publication: Recording gene expression order in DNA by CRISPR addition of retron barcodes. Bhattarai-Kline S, Lear SK, Fishman CB, Lopez SC, Lockshin ER, Schubert MG, Nivala J, Church GM, Shipman SL. Nature. 2022 Aug;608(7921):217-225. doi: 10.1038/s41586-022-04994-6. Epub 2022 Jul 27. PubMed 35896746.
Backbone
  Vector backbone: pJKR-O-mphR
  Vector type: Bacterial Expression, Synthetic Biology
Growth in bacteria
  Bacterial resistance: Spectinomycin, 50 μg/mL
  Growth temperature: 37°C
  Growth strain: DH5alpha
  Copy number: Unknown
Gene/Insert
  Gene/Insert name: Retron Eco4 Reverse Transcriptase (alt name: Retron Ec83 RT)
  Species: E. coli
  Insert size (bp): 939
  Promoter: mphR
  Cloning method: Gibson Cloning
  Sequencing primers: 5′ GCCAGGCATCAAATTAAGCAG; 3′ CCGTTGTGGTCTCCCTGAAT
Terms and licenses: Academic/Nonprofit Terms; Industry Terms: Not Available to Industry
Depositor comments: A192P mutation in mphR codon optimized does not affect plasmid function. Please visit https://doi.org/10.1101/2021.08.11.455990 for bioRxiv preprint.
How to cite: pSLS.400 was a gift from Seth Shipman (Addgene plasmid # 187201 ; http://n2t.net/addgene:187201 ; RRID:Addgene_187201)
